>Addgene plasmid #37755 | pAAV-Ef1a-DIO-ChETA-TdTomato-WPRE-pA | depositor full sequence | sequence record 50213 | pAAV-Ef1a-DIO-ChETA-TdTomato-WPRE-pA sequence 8011 bps
CCTGCAGGCAGCTGCGCGCTCGCTCGCTCACTGAGGCCGCCCGGGCAAAGCCCGGGCGTCGGGCGACCTT
TGGTCGCCCGGCCTCAGTGAGCGAGCGAGCGCGCAGAGAGGGAGTGGCCAACTCCATCACTAGGGGTTCC
TGCGGCCGCACGCGTAAGCTTTGCAAAGATGGATAAAGTTTTAAACAGAGAGGAATCTTTGCAGCTAATG
GACCTTCTAGGTCTTGAAAGGAGTGGGAATTGGCTCCGGTGCCCGTCAGTGGGCAGAGCGCACATCGCCC
ACAGTCCCCGAGAAGTTGGGGGGAGGGGTCGGCAATTGAACCGGTGCCTAGAGAAGGTGGCGCGGGGTAA
ACTGGGAAAGTGATGTCGTGTACTGGCTCCGCCTTTTTCCCGAGGGTGGGGGAGAACCGTATATAAGTGC
AGTAGTCGCCGTGAACGTTCTTTTTCGCAACGGGTTTGCCGCCAGAACACAGGTAAGTGCCGTGTGTGGT
TCCCGCGGGCCTGGCCTCTTTACGGGTTATGGCCCTTGCGTGCCTTGAATTACTTCCACTGGCTGCAGTA
CGTGATTCTTGATCCCGAGCTTCGGGTTGGAAGTGGGTGGGAGAGTTCGAGGCCTTGCGCTTAAGGAGCC
CCTTCGCCTCGTGCTTGAGTTGAGGCCTGGCCTGGGCGCTGGGGCCGCCGCGTGCGAATCTGGTGGCACC
TTCGCGCCTGTCTCGCTGCTTTCGATAAGTCTCTAGCCATTTAAAATTTTTGATGACCTGCTGCGACGCT
TTTTTTCTGGCAAGATAGTCTTGTAAATGCGGGCCAAGATCTGCACACTGGTATTTCGGTTTTTGGGGCC
GCGGGCGGCGACGGGGCCCGTGCGTCCCAGCGCACATGTTCGGCGAGGCGGGGCCTGCGAGCGCGGCCAC
CGAGAATCGGACGGGGGTAGTCTCAAGCTGGCCGGCCTGCTCTGGTGCCTGGCCTCGCGCCGCCGTGTAT
CGCCCCGCCCTGGGCGGCAAGGCTGGCCCGGTCGGCACCAGTTGCGTGAGCGGAAAGATGGCCGCTTCCC
GGCCCTGCTGCAGGGAGCTCAAAATGGAGGACGCGGCGCTCGGGAGAGCGGGCGGGTGAGTCACCCACAC
AAAGGAAAAGGGCCTTTCCGTCCTCAGCCGTCGCTTCATGTGACTCCACGGAGTACCGGGCGCCGTCCAG
GCACCTCGATTAGTTCTCGAGCTTTTGGAGTACGTCGTCTTTAGGTTGGGGGGAGGGGTTTTATGCGATG
GAGTTTCCCCACACTGAGTGGGTGGAGACTGAAGTTAGGCCAGCTTGGCACTTGATGTAATTCTCCTTGG
AATTTGCCCTTTTTGAGTTTGGATCTTGGTTCATTCTCAAGCCTCAGACAGTGGTTCAAAGTTTTTTTCT
TCCATTTCAGGTGTCGTGAGGTACCGGATCCTCTAGAGTCGACTCCGGAATAACTTCGTATAGGATACTT
TATACGAAGTTATGCAGAATGGTAGCTGGATTGTAGCTGCTATTAGCAATATGAAACCTCTTAATAACTT
CGTATAGCATACATTATACGAAGTTATGGCGCGCCTTATCTAGATTTAGCCACCTTACTTGTACAGCTCG
TCCATGCCGTACAGGAACAGGTGGTGGCGGCCCTCGGAGCGCTCGTACTGTTCCACGATGGTGTAGTCCT
CGTTGTGGGAGGTGATGTCCAGCTTGGTGTCCACGTAGTAGTAGCCGGGCAGTTGCACGGGCTTCTTGGC
CATGTAGATGGTCTTGAACTCCACCAGGTAGTGGCCGCCGTCCTTCAGCTTCAGGGCCTGGTGGATCTCG
CCCTTCAGCACGCCGTCGCGGGGGTACAGGCGCTCGGTGGAGGCCTCCCAGCCCATGGTCTTCTTCTGCA
TTACGGGGCCGTCGGGGGGGAAGTTGGTGCCGCGCATCTTCACCTTGTAGATCAGCGTGCCGTCCTGCAG
GGAGGAGTCCTGGGTCACGGTCACCAGACCGCCGTCCTCGAAGTTCATCACGCGCTCCCACTTGAAGCCC
TCGGGGAAGGACAGCTTCTTGTAATCGGGGATGTCGGCGGGGTGCTTCACGTACGCCTTGGAGCCGTACA
TGAACTGGGGGGACAGGATGTCCCAGGCGAAGGGCAGGGGGCCGCCCTTGGTCACCTTCAGCTTGGCGGT
CTGGGTGCCCTCGTAGGGGCGGCCCTCGCCCTCGCCCTCGATCTCGAACTCGTGGCCGTTCATGGAGCCC
TCCATGCGCACCTTGAAGCGCATGAACTCTTTGATGACGGCCATGTTGTTGTCCTCGGAGGAGGCGGTGC
CGGAGCTGCCGCTGCCGGTGCTGCCGGTGCCATGCCCCAGGAACAGGTGGTGGCGGCCCTCGGAGCGCTC
GTACTGTTCCACGATGGTGTAGTCCTCGTTGTGGGAGGTGATGTCCAGCTTGGTGTCCACGTAGTAGTAG
CCGGGCAGTTGCACGGGCTTCTTGGCCATGTAGATGGTCTTGAACTCCACCAGGTAGTGGCCGCCGTCCT
TCAGCTTCAGGGCCTGGTGGATCTCGCCCTTCAGCACGCCGTCGCGGGGGTACAGGCGCTCGGTGGAGGC
CTCCCAGCCCATGGTCTTCTTCTGCATTACGGGGCCGTCGGGGGGGAAGTTGGTGCCGCGCATCTTCACC
TTGTAGATCAGCGTGCCGTCCTGCAGGGAGGAGTCCTGGGTCACGGTCACCAGACCGCCGTCCTCGAAGT
TCATCACGCGCTCCCACTTGAAGCCCTCGGGGAAGGACAGCTTCTTGTAATCGGGGATGTCGGCGGGGTG
CTTCACGTACGCCTTGGAGCCGTACATGAACTGGGGGGACAGGATGTCCCAGGCGAAGGGCAGGGGGCCG
CCCTTGGTCACCTTCAGCTTGGCGGTCTGGGTGCCCTCGTAGGGGCGGCCCTCGCCCTCGCCCTCGATCT
CGAACTCGTGGCCGTTCATGGAGCCCTCCATGCGCACCTTGAAGCGCATGAACTCTTTGATGACCTCCTC
GCCCTTGCTCACCATGGTGGCGGCCGCTGGCACGGCTCCGGCCTCGGCTTCGTCTTCGACGAGAGTCTCG
ACCTCGATCTCCGTTCCGCCGATGTTCAGTTTGGTGGTTTTGCGGATATCTCCGTGAATCAATATGTGCT
CGTGGATCAGGACGCGCAGGTAGTGTCCCAACAACCCCCAACAATTTTTACTCATCAGATCAATAATCGT
GTGACCTACGGTGGAGCCATAGACGCTCAGGACGCCAAAACCTTCGGGCCCCAAAATGAAGAGAATTGGG
AACATACCCCAGCTCACGAAAAACAGCCATGCCATGCCGGTCACGACCTGGCGGCACCGACCCTTTGGCA
CAGTATGATAACCCTCGATATATGCTTTGGCGGCGTGAAAAAATGTGTTCGCGCCATAGCACAATCCAAG
ACAAAAGAAGATGACTTTAACATAGCCGGTTGCCATGGCGCTGGTAGCCCCCCACACGATAGTCCCGATG
TCTGAGACAAGGAGTCCCATGGTTCTCCTGCTGTAGTCGTTGCTCAGGCCGGTGAGGTTGCTCAGGCGGA
TAAGGATGACAGGACAAGTGAGCAGCCAGGTTGCATAGCGCAGCCACTGCACCCGGTGTCCTGTGGCAAG
GTAGAGCATAGAGGGATTCTTAAACTCAAAAAAGAACTCGAGAATCACCTTAACCATTTCAATGGCGCAC
ACATAGATCTCCTCCCAGCCGCATGTAGATTTCCAGGTTTGGTAGGCATAGAACATCAGCAGCAAAATGC
TGAATCCTGCTGCAAGCCACTGCAGGACATTTGACGCGGTCTGAGCGCCGTTCGTGCCGCGAGATTCAAT
CCATCCGGCACAGTAACATTGATCCTCAGGGACCAGGACGGACCCGTTCACCACCACAGGATTAGTAACG
AACAAAAGTTCGCGTCCGACGGCAGACAAAGCGCCGCCATAGTCCATGGTGGCGGTGGCGACCGGTAGCG
CTAGCATAACTTCGTATAAAGTATCCTATACGAAGTTATTTGCCTTAACCCAGAAATTATCACTGTTATT
CTTTAGAATGGTGCAAAGAATAACTTCGTATAATGTATGCTATACGAAGTTATGAATTCGATATCAAGCT
TATCGATAATCAACCTCTGGATTACAAAATTTGTGAAAGATTGACTGGTATTCTTAACTATGTTGCTCCT
TTTACGCTATGTGGATACGCTGCTTTAATGCCTTTGTATCATGCTATTGCTTCCCGTATGGCTTTCATTT
TCTCCTCCTTGTATAAATCCTGGTTGCTGTCTCTTTATGAGGAGTTGTGGCCCGTTGTCAGGCAACGTGG
CGTGGTGTGCACTGTGTTTGCTGACGCAACCCCCACTGGTTGGGGCATTGCCACCACCTGTCAGCTCCTT
TCCGGGACTTTCGCTTTCCCCCTCCCTATTGCCACGGCGGAACTCATCGCCGCCTGCCTTGCCCGCTGCT
GGACAGGGGCTCGGCTGTTGGGCACTGACAATTCCGTGGTGTTGTCGGGGAAATCATCGTCCTTTCCTTG
GCTGCTCGCCTATGTTGCCACCTGGATTCTGCGCGGGACGTCCTTCTGCTACGTCCCTTCGGCCCTCAAT
CCAGCGGACCTTCCTTCCCGCGGCCTGCTGCCGGCTCTGCGGCCTCTTCCGCGTCTTCGCCTTCGCCCTC
AGACGAGTCGGATCTCCCTTTGGGCCGCCTCCCCGCATCGATACCGAGCGCTGCTCGAGAGATCTACGGG
TGGCATCCCTGTGACCCCTCCCCAGTGCCTCTCCTGGCCCTGGAAGTTGCCACTCCAGTGCCCACCAGCC
TTGTCCTAATAAAATTAAGTTGCATCATTTTGTCTGACTAGGTGTCCTTCTATAATATTATGGGGTGGAG
GGGGGTGGTATGGAGCAAGGGGCAAGTTGGGAAGACAACCTGTAGGGCCTGCGGGGTCTATTGGGAACCA
AGCTGGAGTGCAGTGGCACAATCTTGGCTCACTGCAATCTCCGCCTCCTGGGTTCAAGCGATTCTCCTGC
CTCAGCCTCCCGAGTTGTTGGGATTCCAGGCATGCATGACCAGGCTCAGCTAATTTTTGTTTTTTTGGTA
GAGACGGGGTTTCACCATATTGGCCAGGCTGGTCTCCAACTCCTAATCTCAGGTGATCTACCCACCTTGG
CCTCCCAAATTGCTGGGATTACAGGCGTGAACCACTGCTCCCTTCCCTGTCCTTCTGATTTTGTAGGTAA
CCACGTGCGGACCGAGCGGCCGCAGGAACCCCTAGTGATGGAGTTGGCCACTCCCTCTCTGCGCGCTCGC
TCGCTCACTGAGGCCGGGCGACCAAAGGTCGCCCGACGCCCGGGCTTTGCCCGGGCGGCCTCAGTGAGCG
AGCGAGCGCGCAGCTGCCTGCAGGGGCGCCTGATGCGGTATTTTCTCCTTACGCATCTGTGCGGTATTTC
ACACCGCATA
[142 nt withheld, positions 5471-5612]
C
[141 nt withheld, positions 5614-5754]
CCTTTGACGTTGGAGTCCACGTTCTTT
[37 nt withheld, positions 5782-5818]
ACCCTATCTCGGGCTATTCTTTTGATTTATAAGGGATTTTGCCGATTTCGGCCTATTGGTTAAAAAATGA
GCTGATTTAACAAAAATTTAACGCGAATTTTAACAAAATATTAACGTTTACAATTTTATGGTGCACTCTC
AGTACAATCTGCTCTGATGCCGCATAGTTAAGCCAGCCCCGACACCCGCCAACACCCGCTGACGCGCCCT
GACGGGCTTGTCTGCTCCCGGCATCCGCTTACAGACAAGCTGTGACCGTCTCCGGGAGCTGCATGTGTCA
GAGGTTTTCACCGTCATCACCGAAACGCGCGAGACGAAAGGGCCTCGTGATACGCCTATTTTTATAGGTT
AATGTCATGATAATAATGGTTTCTTAGACGTCAGGTGGCACTTTTCGGGGAAATGTGCGCGGAACCCCTA
TTTGTTTATTTTTCTAAATACATTCAAATATGTATCCGCTCATGAGACAATAACCCTGATAAATGCTTCA
ATAATATTGAAAAAGGAAGAGTATGAGTATTCAACATTTCCGTGTCGCCCTTATTCCCTTTTTTGCGGCA
TTTTGCCTTCCTGTTTTTGCTCACCCAGAAACGCTGGTGAAAGTAAAAGATGCTGAAGATCAGTTGGGTG
CACGAGTGGGTTACATCGAACTGGATCTCAACAGCGGTAAGATCCTTGAGAGTTTTCGCCCCGAAGAACG
TTTTCCAATGATGAGCACTTTTAAAGTTCTGCTATGTGGCGCGGTATTATCCCGTATTGACGCCGGGCAA
GAGCAACTCGGTCGCCGCATACACTATTCTCAGAATGACTTGGTTGAGTACTCACCAGTCACAGAAAAGC
ATCTTACGGATGGCATGACAGTAAGAGAATTATGCAGTGCTGCCATAACCATGAGTGATAACACTGCGGC
CAACTTACTTCTGACAACGATCGGAGGACCGAAGGAGCTAACCGCTTTTTTGCACAACATGGGGGATCAT
GTAACTCGCCTTGATCGTTGGGAACCGGAGCTGAATGAAGCCATACCAAACGACGAGCGTGACACCACGA
TGCCTGTAGCAATGGCAACAACGTTGCGCAAACTATTAACTGGCGAACTACTTACTCTAGCTTCCCGGCA
ACAATTAATAGACTGGATGGAGGCGGATAAAGTTGCAGGACCACTTCTGCGCTCGGCCCTTCCGGCTGGC
TGGTTTATTGCTGATAAATCTGGAGCCGGTGAGCGTGGGTCTCGCGGTATCATTGCAGCACTGGGGCCAG
ATGGTAAGCCCTCCCGTATCGTAGTTATCTACACGACGGGGAGTCAGGCAACTATGGATGAACGAAATAG
ACAGATCGCTGAGATAGGTGCCTCACTGATTAAGCATTGGTAACTGTCAGACCAAGTTTACTCATATATA
CTTTAGATTGATTTAAAACTTCATTTTTAATTTAAAAGGATCTAGGTGAAGATCCTTTTTGATAATCTCA
TGACCAAAATCCCTTAACGTGAGTTTTCGTTCCACTGAGCGTCAGACCCCGTAGAAAAGATCAAAGGATC
TTCTTGAGATCCTTTTTTTCTGCGCGTAATCTGCTGCTTGCAAACAAAAAAACCACCGCTACCAGCGGTG
GTTTGTTTGCCGGATCAAGAGCTACCAACTCTTTTTCCGAAGGTAACTGGCTTCAGCAGAGCGCAGATAC
CAAATACTGTCCTTCTAGTGTAGCCGTAGTTAGGCCACCACTTCAAGAACTCTGTAGCACCGCCTACATA
CCTCGCTCTGCTAATCCTGTTACCAGTGGCTGCTGCCAGTGGCGATAAGTCGTGTCTTACCGGGTTGGAC
TCAAGACGATAGTTACCGGATAAGGCGCAGCGGTCGGGCTGAACGGGGGGTTCGTGCACACAGCCCAGCT
TGGAGCGAACGACCTACACCGAACTGAGATACCTACAGCGTGAGCTATGAGAAAGCGCCACGCTTCCCGA
AGGGAGAAAGGCGGACAGGTATCCGGTAAGCGGCAGGGTCGGAACAGGAGAGCGCACGAGGGAGCTTCCA
GGGGGAAACGCCTGGTATCTTTATAGTCCTGTCGGGTTTCGCCACCTCTGACTTGAGCGTCGATTTTTGT
GATGCTCGTCAGGGGGGCGGAGCCTATGGAAAAACGCCAGCAACGCGGCCTTTTTACGGTTCCTGGCCTT
TTGCTGGCCTTTTGCTCACATGT
Features (pLannotate 1.2.2; 25 found; start..end, strand, type, name):
      1..141     -  repeat_region  AAV2 ITR: inverted terminal repeat of adeno-associated virus serotype 2 inverted
    169..235     +  CDS            small t antigen (fragment): SV40 (simian virus 40) small t antigen
    261..472     +  promoter       EF-1α core promoter: core promoter for human elongation factor EF-1α
    473..581     +  intron         EF-1α intron A (fragment): intron upstream of the start codon of human EF-1α
   1207..1410    +  intron         EF-1α intron A: truncated intron upstream of the start codon of human EF-1α
   1426..1443    +  misc_feature   MCS (fragment): pUC18/19 multiple cloning site
   1450..1483    +  protein_bind   lox2272: Cre-mediated recombination occurs in the 8-bp core sequence (GGATACTT). lox2272 sites are compatible with each other, but incompatible with loxP or loxN sites (Lee and Saito, 1988). Cre recombinase
   1484..1533    -  intron         β-globin intron (fragment): internally truncated intron from human β-globin
   1534..1567    +  protein_bind   loxP: Cre-mediated recombination occurs in the 8-bp core sequence (GCATACAT). Cre recombinase
   1598..3025    -  CDS            tdTomato: tdTomato is a basic (constitutively fluorescent) orange fluorescent protein published in 2004, derived from Discosoma sp.. It is reported to be a somewhat slowly-maturing tandem dimer with low acid sensitivity.
   3041..3967    -  CDS            ChR2(H134R): H134R mutant of an N-terminal fragment of channelrhodopsin-2 from the alga Chlamydomonas reinhardtii (Nagel et al., 2005) blue light-activated cation channel
   3996..4029    -  protein_bind   lox2272: Cre-mediated recombination occurs in the 8-bp core sequence (GGATACTT). lox2272 sites are compatible with each other, but incompatible with loxP or loxN sites (Lee and Saito, 1988). Cre recombinase
   4030..4079    -  intron         β-globin intron (fragment): internally truncated intron from human β-globin
   4080..4113    -  protein_bind   loxP: Cre-mediated recombination occurs in the 8-bp core sequence (GCATACAT). Cre recombinase
   4114..4138    +  misc_feature   MCS (fragment): pBluescript multiple cloning site
   4138..4726    +  misc_feature   WPRE: woodchuck hepatitis virus posttranscriptional regulatory element
   4758..5234    +  polyA_signal   hGH poly(A) signal: human growth hormone polyadenylation signal
   5274..5414    +  repeat_region  AAV2 ITR: inverted terminal repeat of adeno-associated virus serotype 2 inverted
   5419..5470    -  misc_feature   bom (fragment): basis of mobility region from pBR322
   5489..5869    +  rep_origin     M13 ori (sequence partly withheld): M13 bacteriophage origin of replication; arrow indicates direction of (+) strand synthesis
   5945..5994    -  misc_feature   bom (fragment): basis of mobility region from pBR322
   6096..6131    -  CDS            rop (fragment): Rop protein, which maintains plasmids at low copy number; rop
   6226..6330    +  promoter       AmpR promoter: bla
   6331..7191    +  CDS            AmpR: β-lactamase; bla; confers resistance to ampicillin, carbenicillin, and related antibiotics
   7362..7950    +  rep_origin     ori: high-copy-number ColE1/pMB1/pBR322/pUC origin of replication
