[The description below was written by a language model from this plasmid's Addgene catalogue record and pLannotate feature annotations shown in this document.]
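Description:
pAAV-Ef1a-DIO-ChETA-TdTomato-WPRE-pA is an adeno-associated virus transfer plasmid for Cre-dependent ("Cre-On") expression of a fast channelrhodopsin fused to a red fluorescent protein, intended for optogenetic excitation of genetically defined neurons. It was built on the pAAV-Ef1a-DIO-hChR2(H134R)-mCherry-WPRE-pA backbone by replacing the original opsin cassette with a synthetic ChETA-tdTomato insert between NheI and AscI sites. The catalogue lists a total size of 7,976 bp, while the annotated sequence record is 8,011 nt. In bacteria the plasmid is maintained through a high-copy ColE1/pUC-type origin and selected with ampicillin via the bla gene. An M13/f1-type phage origin is also present in the backbone.

The expression cassette lies between two AAV2 inverted terminal repeats, which allow it to be packaged into recombinant AAV particles. The human EF-1α promoter with intron A sequence drives transcription. Downstream, the ChETA-tdTomato open reading frame, with tdTomato at the C terminus, sits in reverse orientation relative to the promoter. It is flanked on each side by a lox2272 and a loxP site, with the two pairs in opposing orientations. In this double-floxed inverted (DIO) arrangement no functional protein is made until Cre inverts the cassette through one lox pair. Excision between the other pair then locks it in the sense orientation. A WPRE enhances transcript stability and expression, and a human growth hormone polyadenylation signal terminates the message. The automated annotation labels the opsin as ChR2(H134R), probably because of its close similarity to that reference variant, whereas the catalogue identifies it as ChETA. Several small fragment hits, such as SV40 small t antigen, β-globin intron, bom and rop, are probably incidental matches.
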