Addgene plasmid #37755: pAAV-Ef1a-DIO-ChETA-TdTomato-WPRE-pA
Purpose: Cre-dependent expression of ChETA-tdTomato, for optogenetic excitation
Depositing lab: Bernardo Sabatini. Depositing organization: Harvard Medical School. Publication: Novel recombinant adeno-associated viruses for Cre activated and inactivated transgene expression in neurons. Saunders A, Johnson CA, Sabatini BL. Front Neural Circuits. 2012 Jul 27;6:47. doi: 10.3389/fncir.2012.00047. eCollection 2012. PubMed 22866029.
Backbone
  Vector backbone: pAAV-Ef1a-DIO-hChR2(H134R)-mCherry-WPRE-pA
  Backbone manufacturer: K. Deisseroth Lab
  Backbone size w/o insert (bp): 5603
  Total vector size (bp): 7976
  Vector type: AAV, Cre/Lox ; Cre-On
Growth in bacteria
  Bacterial resistance: Ampicillin, 100 μg/mL
  Growth temperature: 37°C
  Growth strain: Stbl3
  Copy number: Unknown
Gene/Insert
  Gene/Insert name: ChETA-TdTomato
  Species: Synthetic
  Insert size (bp): 2373
  Promoter: EF1a
  Tag / fusion protein: TdTomato (C terminal on insert)
  Cloning method: Restriction Enzyme; 5′ cloning site Nhe1 (not destroyed); 3′ cloning site Asc1 (not destroyed)
  Sequencing primers: 5′ CTTCCATTTCAGGTGTCGTG; 3′ GCAGCGTATCCACATAGCG
Resource information
  A portion of this plasmid was derived from a plasmid made by: Karl Deisseroth Lab, Stanford Univ.
Terms and licenses: Academic/Nonprofit Terms; Industry Terms: Not Available to Industry
How to cite: pAAV-Ef1a-DIO-ChETA-TdTomato-WPRE-pA was a gift from Bernardo Sabatini (Addgene plasmid # 37755 ; http://n2t.net/addgene:37755 ; RRID:Addgene_37755)
