>Addgene plasmid #37755 | pAAV-Ef1a-DIO-ChETA-TdTomato-WPRE-pA | addgene partial sequence | sequence record 47815 | WPRE-R 5'-CATAGCGTAAAAGGAGCAACA-3'
TTTTGTAATCCAGAGGTTGATTATCGATAAGCTTGATATCGAATTCATAACTTCGTATAGCATACATTAT
ACGAAGTTATTCTTTGCACCATTCTAAAGAATAACAGTGATAATTTCTGGGTTAAGGCAAATAACTTCGT
ATAGGATACTTTATACGAAGTTATGCTAGCGCTACCGGTCGCCACCGCCACCATGGACTATGGCGGCGCT
TTGTCTGCCGTCGGACGCGAACTTTTGTTCGTTACTAATCCTGTGGTGGTGAACGGGTCCGTCCTGGTCC
CTGAGGATCAATGTTACTGTGCCGGATGGATTGAATCTCGCGGCACGAACGGCGCTCAGACCGCGTCAAA
TGTCCTGCAGTGGCTTGCAGCAGGATTCAGCATTTTGCTGCTGATGTTCTATGCCTACCAAACCTGGAAA
TCTACATGCGGCTGGGAGGAGATCTATGTGTGCGCCATTGAAATGGTTAAGGTGATTCTCGAGTTCTTTT
TTGAGTTTAAGAATCCCTCTATGCTCTACCTTGCCACAGGACACCGGGTGCAGTGGCTGCGCTATGCAAC
CTGGCTGCTCACTTGTCCTGTCATCCTTATCCGCCTGAGCAACCTCACCGGCCTGAGCAACGACTACAGC
AGGAGAACCATGGGACTCCTTGTCTCAGACATCGGGACTATCGTGTGGGGGGCTACCAGCGCC
