>Addgene plasmid #37755 | pAAV-Ef1a-DIO-ChETA-TdTomato-WPRE-pA | addgene partial sequence | sequence record 47816 | EF1a-fwd
CCGGATCCTCTAGAGTCGACTCCGGAATAACTTCGTATAGGATACTTTATACGAAGTTATGCAGAATGGT
AGCTGGATTGTAGCTGCTATTAGCAATATGAAACCTCTTAATAACTTCGTATAGCATACATTATACGAAG
TTATGGCGCGCCTTATCTAGATTTAGCCACCTTACTTGTACAGCTCGTCCATGCCGTACAGGAACAGGTG
GTGGCGGCCCTCGGAGCGCTCGTACTGTTCCACGATGGTGTAGTCCTCGTTGTGGGAGGTGATGTCCAGC
TTGGTGTCCACGTAGTAGTAGCCGGGCAGTTGCACGGGCTTCTTGGCCATGTAGATGGTCTTGAACTCCA
CCAGGTAGTGGCCGCCGTCCTTCAGCTTCAGGGCCTGGTGGATCTCGCCCTTCAGCACGCCGTCGCGGGG
GTACAGGCGCTCGGTGGAGGCCTCCCAGCCCATGGTCTTCTTCTGCATTACGGGGCCGTCGGGGGGGAAG
TTGGTGCCGCGCATCTTCACCTTGTAGATCAGCGTGCCGTCCTGCAGGGAGGAGTCCTGGGTCACGGTCA
CCAGACCGCCGTCCTCGAAGTTCATCACGCGCTCCCACTTGAAGCCCTCGGGGAAGGACAGCTTCTTGTA
ATCGGGGATGTCGGCGGGGTGCTTCACGTACGCCTTGGAGCCGTACATGAACTGGGGGGACAGGATGTCC
CAGGCGAAGGGCAGGGGGCCGCCCTTGGTCACCTTCAGCTTGGCGGTCTGGGTGCCCTCG
